Addgene plasmid #40378: pBACgus/LRRK2 1867-2176 C-His
Depositing lab: Michael J Fox Foundation MJFF. Depositing organization: Michael J Fox Foundation.
Backbone
  Vector backbone: pBACgus
  Backbone manufacturer: Novagen
  Vector type: Baculovirus
Growth in bacteria
  Bacterial resistance: Ampicillin, 100 μg/mL
  Growth temperature: 37°C
  Growth strain: Top10
  Copy number: High Copy
Gene/Insert
  Gene/Insert name: LRRK2
  Species: H. sapiens (human)
  Mutation: WT aa1867-2176
  Entrez Gene: LRRK2 (a.k.a. AURA17, DARDARIN, PARK8, RIPK7, ROCO2)
  Promoter: polH
  Tag / fusion protein: 6xHis (C terminal on insert)
  Cloning method: Restriction Enzyme; 5′ cloning site BamHI (destroyed during cloning); 3′ cloning site HindIII (destroyed during cloning)
  Sequencing primers: 5′ DSP2466For:GAATTTCGTCGACAGATC; 3′ DSP2466Rev:AATAACCCGGATCAGCTT
Terms and licenses: Academic/Nonprofit Terms; Industry Terms
How to cite: pBACgus/LRRK2 1867-2176 C-His was a gift from Michael J Fox Foundation MJFF (Addgene plasmid # 40378 ; http://n2t.net/addgene:40378 ; RRID:Addgene_40378)
