[The description below was written by a language model from this plasmid's Addgene catalogue record and pLannotate feature annotations shown in this document.]
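Description:
pBACgus/LRRK2 1867-2176 C-His is a baculovirus transfer plasmid built on the Novagen pBACgus backbone, designed to generate recombinant baculovirus that expresses a fragment of human LRRK2. In bacteria it is maintained as a high-copy plasmid through a ColE1/pUC-type origin and selected with ampicillin via the β-lactamase gene. An f1 phage origin and a residual lacZα fragment are also annotated in the 8,344-nt depositor sequence.

The payload is a wild-type segment of LRRK2 (also known as PARK8 or dardarin) covering amino acids 1867–2176, annotated as a 930-nt coding region placed directly downstream of the AcMNPV polyhedrin (polH) promoter, a very late viral promoter. A C-terminal 6xHis tag follows the insert; the annotation software matched it as a fragment of a longer His tag, but its 18-nt length agrees with six histidines. The tag allows metal-affinity purification. The insert was cloned by restriction enzymes between BamHI and HindIII sites, both destroyed in the process.

The expression cassette is flanked by baculoviral sequences, with lef2 and ORF603 on one side and the ORF1629 recombination region on the other. These direct homologous recombination with baculoviral DNA to transfer the cassette into the polyhedrin locus. Oriented divergently from the LRRK2 cassette is an E. coli β-glucuronidase (GUS) gene driven by the late p6.9 promoter. It is carried into the virus together with the insert and serves as a reporter for identifying recombinants. The record does not state a specific application, but the design fits production and purification of this His-tagged LRRK2 fragment.
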