Features (pLannotate 1.2.2; 14 found; start..end, strand, type, name):
    329..453     +  CDS            lef2: baculovirus late expression factor 2
    491..1096    +  CDS            ORF603: baculovirus ORF603 protein
   1167..2972    -  CDS            GUS: β-glucuronidase; uidA (or gusA) from E. coli
   2987..3302    -  promoter       p6.9 promoter: Autographa californica p6.9; baculovirus late basic protein promoter
   3317..3408    +  promoter       polyhedrin promoter: polh from Autographa californica; promoter for the baculovirus polyhedrin gene
   3421..4350    +  CDS            LRRK2 (fragment): LRRK2_HUMAN - Also known as PARK8. Experimental evidence at protein level: Swiss-Prot protein existence level 1. Serine/threonine-protein kinase which phosphorylates a broad range of proteins involved in multiple processes such as neuronal plasticity, autophagy, and vesicle trafficking (PubMed:20949042, PubMed:22012985, PubMed:26824392, PubMed:29125462, PubMed:28720718, PubMed:29127255, PubMed:30398148, PubMed:29212815, PubMed:30635421, PubMed:21850687, PubMed:23395371, PubMed:17114044, PubMed:24687852, PubMed:26014385, PubMed:25201882). Is a key regulator of RAB GTPases by regulating the GTP/
   4394..4411    +  CDS            9xHis (fragment): 9xHis affinity tag
   4448..5805    +  misc_recomb    baculovirus recombination region (ORF1629): contains part of ORF1629
   5803..5880    -  CDS            P61 (fragment): P78_NPVAC - Experimental evidence at protein level: Swiss-Prot protein existence level 1. Plays a role in the transport of the nucleocapsids from the cytoplasm toward the host nucleus together with the host actin- polymerizing Arp2/3 complex. From Autographa californica nuclear polyhedrosis virus (AcMNPV).
   6068..6656    -  rep_origin     ori: high-copy-number ColE1/pMB1/pBR322/pUC origin of replication
   6827..7687    -  CDS            AmpR: β-lactamase; bla; confers resistance to ampicillin, carbenicillin, and related antibiotics
   7688..7792    -  promoter       AmpR promoter: bla
   7819..8274    +  rep_origin     f1 ori (sequence partly withheld): f1 bacteriophage origin of replication; arrow indicates direction of (+) strand synthesis
   8279..1       -  CDS            lacZα (fragment) (across the origin): LacZα fragment of β-galactosidase; lacZ fragment
>Addgene plasmid #40378 | pBACgus/LRRK2 1867-2176 C-His | depositor full sequence | sequence record 52055 | pBACgus/LRRK2 1867-2176 C-His sequence 8344 bps
GGAACGGCTCCGCCCACTATTAATGAAATTAAAAATTCCAATTTTAAAAAACGCAGCAAGAGAAACATTT
GTATGAAAGAATGCGTAGAAGGAAAGAAAAATGTCGTCGACATGCTGAACAACAAGATTAATATGCCTCC
GTGTATAAAAAAAATATTGAACGATTTGAAAGAAAACAATGTACCGCGCGGCGGTATGTACAGGAAGAGG
TTTATACTAAACTGTTACATTGCAAACGTGGTTTCGTGTGCCAAGTGTGAAAACCGATGTTTAATCAAGG
CTCTGACGCATTTCTACAACCACGACTCCAAGTGTGTGGGTGAAGTCATGCATCTTTTAATCAAATCCCA
AGATGTGTATAAACCACCAAACTGCCAAAAAATGAAAACTGTCGACAAGCTCTGTCCGTTTGCTGGCAAC
TGCAAGGGTCTCAATCCTATTTGTAATTATTGAATAATAAAACAATTATAAATGCTAAATTTGTTTTTTA
TTAACGATACAAACCAAACGCAACAAGAACATTTGTAGTATTATCTATAATTGAAAACGCGTAGTTATAA
TCGCTGAGGTAATATTTAAAATCATTTTCAAATGATTCACAGTTAATTTGCGACAATATAATTTTATTTT
CACATAAACTAGACGCCTTGTCGTCTTCTTCTTCGTATTCCTTCTCTTTTTCATTTTTCTCTTCATAAAA
ATTAACATAGTTATTATCGTATCCATATATGTATCTATCGTATAGAGTAAATTTTTTGTTGTCATAAATA
TATATGTCTTTTTTAATGGGGTGTATAGTACCGCTGCGCATAGTTTTTCTGTAATTTACAACAGTGCTAT
TTTCTGGTAGTTCTTCGGAGTGTGTTGCTTTAATTATTAAATTTATATAATCAATGAATTTGGGATCGTC
GGTTTTGTACAATATGTTGCCGGCATAGTACGCAGCTTCTTCTAGTTCAATTACACCATTTTTTAGCAGC
ACCGGATTAACATAACTTTCCAAAATGTTGTACGAACCGTTAAACAAAAACAGTTCACCTCCCTTTTCTA
TACTATTGTCTGCGAGCAGTTGTTTGTTGTTAAAAATAACAGCCATTGTAATGAGACGCACAAACTAATA
TCACAAACTGGAAATGTCTATCAATATATAGTTGCTGATCAGATCCTCATTGTTTGCCTCCCTGCTGCGG
TTTTTCACCGAAGTTCATGCCAGTCCAGCGTTTTTGCAGCAGAAAAGCCGCCGACTTCGGTTTGCGGTCG
CGAGTGAAGATCCCTTTCTTGTTACCGCCAACGCGCAATATGCCTTGCGAGGTCGCAAAATCGGCGAAAT
TCCATACCTGTTCACCGACGACGGCGCTGACGCGATCAAAGACGCGGTGATACATATCCAGCCATGCACA
CTGATACTCTTCACTCCACATGTCGGTGTACATTGAGTGCAGCCCGGCTAACGTATCCACGCCGTATTCG
GTGATGATAATCGGCTGATGCAGTTTCTCCTGCCAGGCCAGAAGTTCTTTTTCCAGTACCTTCTCTGCCG
TTTCCAAATCGCCGCTTTGGACATACCATCCGTAATAACGGTTCAGGCACAGCACATCAAAGAGATCGCT
GATGGTATCGGTGTGAGCGTCGCAGAACATTACATTGACGCAGGTGATCGGACGCGTCGGGTCGAGTTTA
CGCGTTGCTTCCGCCAGTGGCGCGAAATATTCCCGTGCACCTTGCGGACGGGTATCCGGTTCGTTGGCAA
TACTCCACATCACCACGCTTGGGTGGTTTTTGTCACGCGCTATCAGCTCTTTAATCGCCTGTAAGTGCGC
TTGCTGAGTTTCCCCGTTGACTGCCTCTTCGCTGTACAGTTCTTTCGGCTTGTTGCCCGCTTCGAAACCA
ATGCCTAAAGAGAGCGAAAAGCCGACAGCAGCAGTTTCATCAATCACCACGATGCCATGTTCATCTGCCC
AGTCGAGCATCTCTTCAGCGTAAGGGTAATGCGAGGTACGGTAGGAGTTGGCCCCAATCCAGTCCATTAA
TGCGTGGTCGTGCACCATCAGCACGTTATCGAATCCTTTGCCACGTAAGTCCGCATCTTCATGACGACCA
AAGCCAGTAAAGTAGAACGGTTTGTGGTTAATCAGGAACTGTTGGCCCTTCACTGCCACTGACCGGATGC
CGACGCGAAGCGGGTAGATATCACACTCTGTCTGGCTTTTGGCTGTGACGCACAGTTCATAGAGATAACC
TTCACCCGGTTGCCAGAGGTGCGGATTCACCACTTGCAAAGTCCCGCTAGTGCCTTGTCCAGTTGCAACC
ACCTGTTGATCCGCATCACGCAGTTCAACGCTGACATCACCATTGGCCACCACCTGCCAGTCAACAGACG
CGTGGTTACAGTCTTGCGCGACATGCGTCACCACGGTGATATCGTCCACCCAGGTGTTCGGCGTGGTGTA
GAGCATTACGCTGCGATGGATTCCGGCATAGTTAAAGAAATCATGGAAGTAAGACTGCTTTTTCTTGCCG
TTTTCGTCGGTAATCACCATTCCCGGCGGGATAGTCTGCCAGTTCAGTTCGTTGTTCACACAAACGGTGA
TACGTACACTTTTCCCGGCAATAACATACGGCGTGACATCGGCTTCAAATGGCGTATAGCCGCCCTGATG
CTCCATCACTTCCTGATTATTGACCCACACTTTGCCGTAATGAGTGACCGCATCGAAACGCAGCACGATA
CGCTGGCCTGCCCAACCTTTCGGTATAAAGACTTCGCGCTGATACCAGACGTTGCCCGCATAATTACGAA
TATCTGCATCGGCGAACTGATCGTTAAAACTGCCTGGCACAGCAATTGCCCGGCTTTCTTGTAACGCGCT
TTCCCACCAACGCTGATCAATTCCACAGTTTTCGCGATCCAGACTGAATGCCCACAGGCCGTCGAGTTTT
TTGATTTCACGGGTTGGGGTTTCTACAGGACGGACCATATTTATAGGTGTAATTTATGTAGCTGTAATTT
TTACCTTATTAATATTTTTTACGCTTTGCATTCGACGACTGAACTCCCAAATATATGTTTAACTCGTCTT
GGTCGTTTGAATTTTTGTTGCTGTGTTTCCTAATATTTTCCATCACCTTAAATATGTTATTGTAATCCTC
AATGTTGAACTTGCAATTGGACACGGCATAGTTTTCCATAGTCGTGTAAAACATGGTATTGGCTGCATTG
TAATACATCCGACTGAGCGGGTACGGATCTATGTGTTTGAGCAGCCTGTTCAAAAACTCTGCATCGTCGC
AAAACGGAATTTCGTCGACAGATCTGATCATGGAGATAATTAAAATGATAACCATCTCGCAAATAAATAA
GTATTTTACTGTTTTCGTAACAGTTTTGTAATAAAAAAACCTATAAATATAGGATCCATGAACATCATGC
TCAACAACGATGAGCTCGAATTTGAACAAGCTCCAGAATTCCTGCTCGGCGACGGCTCTTTCGGCTCCGT
ATACCGTGCTGCTTATGAAGGCGAAGAAGTCGCCGTAAAGATCTTCAACAAGCACACCTCGCTCCGTCTG
CTCCGTCAGGAACTGGTCGTTCTGTGTCATCTGCACCATCCGAGCCTCATCTCCCTGCTGGCCGCTGGCA
TCCGTCCTCGTATGCTGGTGATGGAGCTGGCATCCAAGGGCTCTCTCGACCGCCTGCTGCAGCAGGACAA
GGCTTCTCTGACCCGTACTCTGCAGCATCGTATCGCTCTGCATGTAGCTGACGGCCTGCGTTATCTTCAT
TCTGCAATGATCATTTATCGCGACCTGAAACCTCATAATGTACTGCTGTTTACTCTGTACCCGAACGCTG
CCATCATCGCTAAGATTGCAGACTATGGTATTGCGCAGTACTGCTGCCGCATGGGCATTAAAACAAGCGA
AGGTACGCCGGGTTTCCGTGCTCCAGAAGTGGCTCGTGGCAACGTTATTTACAACCAGCAAGCTGACGTT
TACTCGTTCGGTCTGCTCCTGTACGATATCCTGACTACCGGCGGCCGTATCGTAGAAGGTCTGAAGTTCC
CTAACGAATTCGACGAACTGGAAATCCAGGGCAAGCTGCCAGACCCGGTTAAAGAATACGGTTGCGCTCC
GTGGCCGATGGTAGAGAAGCTCATCAAACAGTGCCTTAAAGAAAACCCTCAGGAACGTCCAACCTCTGCT
CAAGTGTTCGACATCCTTAACAGCGCTGAACTCGTCTGTCTGACTCGCCGTATTCTCCTGCCTAAGAATG
TTATCGTGGAATGTATGGTTGCTACTCACCATAACTCTCGCAACGCTTCCATCTGGCTCGGCTGTGGCCA
CACTGACCGTCACCACCATCACCATCATTGATAAGCTTGCGGCCGCACTCGAGCACCACCACCACCACCA
CTAACCTAGGTAGCTGAGCGCATGCAAGCTGATCCGGGTTATTAGTACATTTATTAAGCGCTAGATTCTG
TGCGTTGTTGATTTACAGACAATTGTTGTACGTATTTTAATAATTCATTAAATTTATAATCTTTAGGGTG
GTATGTTAGAGCGAAAATCAAATGATTTTCAGCGTCTTTATATCTGAATTTAAATATTAAATCCTCAATA
GATTTGTAAAATAGGTTTCGATTAGTTTCAAACAAGGGTTGTTTTTCCGAACCGATGGCTGGACTATCTA
ATGGATTTTCGCTCAACGCCACAAAACTTGCCAAATCTTGTAGCAGCAATCTAGCTTTGTCGATATTCGT
TTGTGTTTTGTTTTGTAATAAAGGTTCGACGTCGTTCAAAATATTATGCGCTTTTGTATTTCTTTCATCA
CTGTCGTTAGTGTACAATTGACTCGACGTAAACACGTTAAATAGAGCTTGGACATATTTAACATCGGGCG
TGTTAGCTTTATTAGGCCGATTATCGTCGTCGTCCCAACCCTCGTCGTTAGAAGTTGCTTCCGAAGACGA
TTTTGCCATAGCCACACGACGCCTATTAATTGTGTCGGCTAACACGTCCGCGATCAAATTTGTAGTTGAG
CTTTTTGGAATTATTTCTGATTGCGGGCGTTTTTGGGCGGGTTTCAATCTAACTGTGCCCGATTTTAATT
CAGACAACACGTTAGAAAGCGATGGTGCAGGCGGTGGTAACATTTCAGACGGCAAATCTACTAATGGCGG
CGGTGGTGGAGCTGATGATAAATCTACCATCGGTGGAGGCGCAGGCGGGGCTGGCGGCGGAGGCGGAGGC
GGAGGTGGTGGCGGTGATGCAGACGGCGGTTTAGGCTCAAATGTCTCTTTAGGCAACACAGTCGGCACCT
CAACTATTGTACTGGTTTCGGGCGCCGTTTTTGGTTTGACCGGTCTGAGACGAGTGCGATTTTTTTCGTT
TCTAATAGCTTCCAACAATTGTTGTCTGTCGTCTAAAGGTGCAGCGGGTTGAGGTTCCGTCGGCATTGGT
GGAGCGGGCGGCAATTCAGACATCGATGGTGGTGGTGGTGGTGGAGGCGCTGGAATGTTAGGCACGGGAG
AAGGTGGTGGCGGCGGTGCCGCCGGTATAATTTGTTCTGGTTTAGTTTGTTCGCGCACGATTGTGGGCAC
CGGCGCAGGCGCCGCTGGCTGCACAACGGAAGGTCGTCTGCTTCGAGGCAGCGCTTGGGGTGGTGGCAAT
TCAATATTATAATTGGAATACAAATCGTAAAAATCTGCTATAAGCATTGTAATTTCGCTATCGTTTACCG
TGCCGATATTTAACAACCGCTCAATGTAAGCAATTGTATTGTAAAGAGATTGTCTCAAGCTCGGATCGAT
CCCGCACGCCGATAACAAGCCTTTTCATTTTTACTACAGCATTGTAGTGGCGAGACACTTCGCTGTCGTC
GAGGTTTAAACGCTTCCTCGCTCACTGACTCGCTGCGCTCGGTCGTTCGGCTGCGGCGAGCGGTATCAGC
TCACTCAAAGGCGGTAATACGGTTATCCACAGAATCAGGGGATAACGCAGGAAAGAACATGTGAGCAAAA
GGCCAGCAAAAGGCCAGGAACCGTAAAAAGGCCGCGTTGCTGGCGTTTTTCCATAGGCTCCGCCCCCCTG
ACGAGCATCACAAAAATCGACGCTCAAGTCAGAGGTGGCGAAACCCGACAGGACTATAAAGATACCAGGC
GTTTCCCCCTGGAAGCTCCCTCGTGCGCTCTCCTGTTCCGACCCTGCCGCTTACCGGATACCTGTCCGCC
TTTCTCCCTTCGGGAAGCGTGGCGCTTTCTCATAGCTCACGCTGTAGGTATCTCAGTTCGGTGTAGGTCG
TTCGCTCCAAGCTGGGCTGTGTGCACGAACCCCCCGTTCAGCCCGACCGCTGCGCCTTATCCGGTAACTA
TCGTCTTGAGTCCAACCCGGTAAGACACGACTTATCGCCACTGGCAGCAGCCACTGGTAACAGGATTAGC
AGAGCGAGGTATGTAGGCGGTGCTACAGAGTTCTTGAAGTGGTGGCCTAACTACGGCTACACTAGAAGGA
CAGTATTTGGTATCTGCGCTCTGCTGAAGCCAGTTACCTTCGGAAAAAGAGTTGGTAGCTCTTGATCCGG
CAAACAAACCACCGCTGGTAGCGGTGGTTTTTTTGTTTGCAAGCAGCAGATTACGCGCAGAAAAAAAGGA
TCTCAAGAAGATCCTTTGATCTTTTCTACGGGGTCTGACGCTCAGTGGAACGAAAACTCACGTTAAGGGA
TTTTGGTCATGAGATTATCAAAAAGGATCTTCACCTAGATCCTTTTAAATTAAAAATGAAGTTTTAAATC
AATCTAAAGTATATATGAGTAAACTTGGTCTGACAGTTACCAATGCTTAATCAGTGAGGCACCTATCTCA
GCGATCTGTCTATTTCGTTCATCCATAGTTGCCTGACTCCCCGTCGTGTAGATAACTACGATACGGGAGG
GCTTACCATCTGGCCCCAGTGCTGCAATGATACCGCGAGACCCACGCTCACCGGCTCCAGATTTATCAGC
AATAAACCAGCCAGCCGGAAGGGCCGAGCGCAGAAGTGGTCCTGCAACTTTATCCGCCTCCATCCAGTCT
ATTAATTGTTGCCGGGAAGCTAGAGTAAGTAGTTCGCCAGTTAATAGTTTGCGCAACGTTGTTGCCATTG
CTACAGGCATCGTGGTGTCACGCTCGTCGTTTGGTATGGCTTCATTCAGCTCCGGTTCCCAACGATCAAG
GCGAGTTACATGATCCCCCATGTTGTGCAAAAAAGCGGTTAGCTCCTTCGGTCCTCCGATCGTTGTCAGA
AGTAAGTTGGCCGCAGTGTTATCACTCATGGTTATGGCAGCACTGCATAATTCTCTTACTGTCATGCCAT
CCGTAAGATGCTTTTCTGTGACTGGTGAGTACTCAACCAAGTCATTCTGAGAATAGTGTATGCGGCGACC
GAGTTGCTCTTGCCCGGCGTCAATACGGGATAATACCGCGCCACATAGCAGAACTTTAAAAGTGCTCATC
ATTGGAAAACGTTCTTCGGGGCGAAAACTCTCAAGGATCTTACCGCTGTTGAGATCCAGTTCGATGTAAC
CCACTCGTGCACCCAACTGATCTTCAGCATCTTTTACTTTCACCAGCGTTTCTGGGTGAGCAAAAACAGG
AAGGCAAAATGCCGCAAAAAAGGGAATAAGGGCGACACGGAAATGTTGAATACTCATACTCTTCCTTTTT
CAATATTATTGAAGCATTTATCAGGGTTATTGTCTCATGAGCGGATACATATTTGAATGTATTTAGAAAA
ATAAACAAATAGGGGTTCCGCGCACATTTCCCCGAAAAGTGCCACCTG
[124 nt withheld, positions 7819-7942]
C
[91 nt withheld, positions 7944-8034]
A
[49 nt withheld, positions 8036-8084]
CCTTTGACGTTGGAGTCCACGTTCTTT
[37 nt withheld, positions 8112-8148]
ACCCTATCTCGGTCTATTCTTTTGATTTATAAGGGATTTTGCCGATTTCGGCCTATTGGTTAAAAAATGA
GCTGATTTAACAAAAATTTAACGCGAATTTTAACAAAATATTAACGTTTACAATTTCCCATTCGCCATTC
AGGCTGCGCAACTGTTGGGAAGGGCGATCGGTGCGGGCCTCTTCGCTATTACGCCA
