>Addgene plasmid #40378 | pBACgus/LRRK2 1867-2176 C-His | addgene partial sequence | sequence record 52999 | DSP2466Rev 5'-AATAACCCGGATCAGCTT-3'
GGTGGTGGTGGTGGTGCTCGAGTGCGGCCGCAAGCTTTCAATGATGGTGATGGTGGTGACGGTCAGTGTG
GCCACAGCCGAGCCAGATGGAAGCGTTGCGAGAGTTATGGTGAGTAGCAACCATACATTCCACGATAACA
TTCTTAGGCAGGAGAATACGGCGAGTCAGACAGACGAGTTCAGCGCTGTTAAGGATGTCGAACACTTGAG
CAGAGGTTGGACGTTCCTGAGGGTTTTCTTTAAGGCACTGTTTGATGAGCTTCTCTACCATCGGCCACGG
AGCGCAACCGTATTCTTTAACCGGGTCTGGCAGCTTGCCCTGGATTTCCAGTTCGTCGAATTCGTTAGGG
AACTTCAGACCTTCTACGATACGGCCGCCGGTAGTCAGGATATCGTACAGGAGCAGACCGAACGAGTAAA
CGTCAGCTTGCTGGTTGTAAATAACGTTGCCACGAGCCACTTCTGGAGCACGGAAACCCGGCGTACCTTC
GCTTGTTTTAATGCCCATGCGGCAGCAGTACTGCGCAATACCATAGTCTGCAATCTTAGCGATGATGGCA
GCGTTCGGGTACAGAGTAAACAGCAGTACATTATGAGGTTTCAGGTCGCGATAAATGATCATTGCAGAAT
GAAGATAACGCAGGCCGTCAGCTACATGCAGAGCGATACGATGCTGCAGAGTACGGGTCAGAGAAGCCTT
GTCCTGCTGCAGCAGGCGGTCGAGAGAGCCCTTGGATGCCAGCTCCATCACCAGCATACGAGGACGGATG
CCAGCGGCCAGCAGGGAGATGA
