>Addgene plasmid #40378 | pBACgus/LRRK2 1867-2176 C-His | addgene partial sequence | sequence record 53000 | DSP2466For 5'-GAATTTCGTCGACAGATC-3'
TAAATAAGTATTTTACTGTTTTCGTAACAGTTTTGTAATAAAAAAACCTATAAATATAGGATCCATGAAC
ATCATGCTCAACAACGATGAGCTCGAATTTGAACAAGCTCCAGAATTCCTGCTCGGCGACGGCTCTTTCG
GCTCCGTATACCGTGCTGCTTATGAAGGCGAAGAAGTCGCCGTAAAGATCTTCAACAAGCACACCTCGCT
CCGTCTGCTCCGTCAGGAACTGGTCGTTCTGTGTCATCTGCACCATCCGAGCCTCATCTCCCTGCTGGCC
GCTGGCATCCGTCCTCGTATGCTGGTGATGGAGCTGGCATCCAAGGGCTCTCTCGACCGCCTGCTGCAGC
AGGACAAGGCTTCTCTGACCCGTACTCTGCAGCATCGTATCGCTCTGCATGTAGCTGACGGCCTGCGTTA
TCTTCATTCTGCAATGATCATTTATCGCGACCTGAAACCTCATAATGTACTGCTGTTTACTCTGTACCCG
AACGCTGCCATCATCGCTAAGATTGCAGACTATGGTATTGCGCAGTACTGCTGCCGCATGGGCATTAAAA
CAAGCGAAGGTACGCCGGGTTTCCGTGCTCCAGAAGTGGCTCGTGGCAACGTTATTTACAACCAGCAAGC
TGACGTTTACTCGTTCGGTCTGCTCCTGTACGATATCCTGACTACCGGCGGCCGTATCGTAGAAGGTCTG
AAGTTCCCTAACGAATTCGACGAACTGGAAATCCAGGGCAAGCTGCCAGACCCGGTTAAAGAATACGGTT
GCGCTCCGTGGCCGATGGTAGAGAAGCTCATCAAACAGTGCCTTAAAGAAAACCCTCAGGAACGTCCAAC
CTCTGCTCAAGTGTTCGACATCCTTAACAGCGCTGAACTCGTCTGTCTGACTCGCCGTAT
